>Addgene plasmid #39158 | PECR | depositor partial sequence | sequence record 49209 | PECR sequence 994 bps
ATGCACCATCATCATCATCATTCTTCTGGTGTAGATCTGGGTACCGAGAACCTGTACTTCCAATCCATGG
CGAGCTGGGCGAAAGGCCGTAGCTATCTGGCGCCGGGCCTGCTGCAGGGTCAGGTGGCGATTGTGACCGG
CGGTGCGACCGGCATTGGCAAAGCGATTGTGAAAGAACTGCTGGAACTGGGCAGCAACGTGGTGATTGCG
AGCCGTAAACTGGAACGTCTGAAAAGCGCGGCCGATGAACTGCAGGCGAACCTGCCGCCGACCAAACAGG
CGCGTGTGATTCCGATTCAGTGCAACATTCGTAACGAAGAAGAAGTGAACAATCTGGTGAAAAGCACCCT
GGATACCTTTGGCAAAATTAACTTTCTGGTGAACAATGGCGGTGGCCAGTTTCTGAGCCCGGCGGAACAT
ATTAGCAGCAAAGGCTGGCATGCGGTGCTGGAAACCAACCTGACCGGCACCTTTTATATGTGCAAAGCGG
TGTATAGCAGCTGGATGAAAGAACATGGCGGTAGCATTGTGAACATTATCGTGCCGACCAAAGCGGGCTT
TCCGCTGGCGGTGCATAGCGGCGCCGCGCGTGCGGGCGTGTATAACCTGACCAAAAGCCTGGCGCTGGAA
TGGGCGTGCAGCGGCATTCGTATTAACTGCGTGGCGCCGGGCGTGATTTATAGCCAGACCGCGGTGGAAA
ACTATGGCAGCTGGGGCCAGAGCTTTTTTGAAGGCAGCTTTCAGAAAATTCCGGCGAAACGTATTGGCGT
GCCGGAAGAAGTGAGCAGCGTGGTGTGCTTTCTGCTGAGCCCGGCGGCCAGCTTTATTACCGGCCAGAGC
GTGGATGTGGATGGCGGTCGTAGCCTGTATACCCATAGCTATGAAGTGCCGGATCATGATAACTGGCCGA
AAGGCGCGGGCGATCTGAGCGTGGTGAAAAAAATGAAAGAAACCTTTAAAGAAAAAGCGAAACTGTGACA
GTAAAGGTGGATAC
