>Addgene plasmid #39158 | PECR | addgene partial sequence | sequence record 52538 | T7_term
GTTAGCAGCCGGATCTCAGTGGTGGTGGTGGTGGTGCTCGAGTGCGGCCGCAAGCTTGTCGACGGAGCTC
GAATTCGGATCCGTATCCACCTTTACTGTCACAGTTTCGCTTTTTCTTTAAAGGTTTCTTTCATTTTTTT
CACCACGCTCAGATCGCCCGCGCCTTTCGGCCAGTTATCATGATCCGGCACTTCATAGCTATGGGTATAC
AGGCTACGACCGCCATCCACATCCACGCTCTGGCCGGTAATAAAGCTGGCCGCCGGGCTCAGCAGAAAGC
ACACCACGCTGCTCACTTCTTCCGGCACGCCAATACGTTTCGCCGGAATTTTCTGAAAGCTGCCTTCAAA
AAAGCTCTGGCCCCAGCTGCCATAGTTTTCCACCGCGGTCTGGCTATAAATCACGCCCGGCGCCACGCAG
TTAATACGAATGCCGCTGCACGCCCATTCCAGCGCCAGGCTTTTGGTCAGGTTATACACGCCCGCACGCG
CGGCGCCGCTATGCACCGCCAGCGGAAAGCCCGCTTTGGTCGGCACGATAATGTTCACAATGCTACCGCC
ATGTTCTTTCATCCAGCTGCTATACACCGCTTTGCACATATAAAAGGTGCCGGTCAGGTTGGTTTCCAGC
ACCGCATGCCAGCCTTTGCTGCTAATATGTTCCGCCGGGCTCAGAAACTGGCCACCGCCATTGTTCACCA
GAAAGTTAATTTTGCCAAAGGTATCCAGGGTGCTTTTCACCAGATTGTTCACTTCTTCTTCGTTACGAAT
GTTGCACTGAATCGGAATCACACGCGCCTGTTTGGTCGGCGGCAGG
