>Addgene plasmid #39158 | PECR | addgene partial sequence | sequence record 52539 | T7 5'-TAATACGACTCACTATAGGG-3'
TGAGAATTCCCTCTAAAATATTTTGTTTACTTTAAGAAGGAGATATACATATGCACCATCATCATCATCA
TTCTTCTGGTGTAGATCTGGGTACCGAGAACCTGTACTTCCAATCCATGGCGAGCTGGGCGAAAGGCCGT
AGCTATCTGGCGCCGGGCCTGCTGCAGGGTCAGGTGGCGATTGTGACCGGCGGTGCGACCGGCATTGGCA
AAGCGATTGTGAAAGAACTGCTGGAACTGGGCAGCAACGTGGTGATTGCGAGCCGTAAACTGGAACGTCT
GAAAAGCGCGGCCGATGAACTGCAGGCGAACCTGCCGCCGACCAAACAGGCGCGTGTGATTCCGATTCAG
TGCAACATTCGTAACGAAGAAGAAGTGAACAATCTGGTGAAAAGCACCCTGGATACCTTTGGCAAAATTA
ACTTTCTGGTGAACAATGGCGGTGGCCAGTTTCTGAGCCCGGCGGAACATATTAGCAGCAAAGGCTGGCA
TGCGGTGCTGGAAACCAACCTGACCGGCACCTTTTATATGTGCAAAGCGGTGTATAGCAGCTGGATGAAA
GAACATGGCGGTAGCATTGTGAACATTATCGTGCCGACCAAAGCGGGCTTTCCGCTGGCGGTGCATAGCG
GCGCCGCGCGTGCGGGCGTGTATAACCTGACCAAAAGCCTGGCGCTGGAATGGGCGTGCAGCGGCATTCG
TATTAACTGCGTGGCGCCGGGCGTGATTTATAGCCAGACCGCGGTGGAAAACTATGGCAGCTGGGGCCAG
AGCTTTTTTGAAGGCAGCTTTCAGAAAATTCCGGCGAAACGTATTGGCGTGCCGGAAGAAGTGAGCAGCG
TGGTGTGCTTTCTGCTGAGCCCGGCGGCCAGCTTTATTACCGGCCAGAGCGTGGATGTGGATGGCGGTCG
