[The description below was written by a language model from this plasmid's Addgene catalogue record.]
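Description:
PECR is a bacterial expression plasmid built on the pLIC-SGC1 backbone from the SGC, a vector designed for ligation-independent cloning of targets for recombinant protein production in E. coli. It is maintained under ampicillin selection and is recorded as low copy; the record does not name the origin of replication. It also does not explicitly state the promoter, but the listed sequencing primers (T7 forward and T7 terminator) indicate that the insert sits between T7 promoter and terminator elements. That arrangement would normally rely on a host strain supplying T7 RNA polymerase for expression, with the listed Mach1 strain serving for propagation only.

The insert is a roughly 1 kb, codon-optimized sequence encoding human PECR, peroxisomal trans-2-enoyl-CoA reductase (also known as TERP or SDR29C1, the latter alias marking it as a short-chain dehydrogenase/reductase family member). It was introduced by ligation-independent cloning. The protein is fused at its N terminus to a His tag followed by a TEV protease recognition site, so the product can be captured by immobilized metal affinity chromatography and the tag then cleaved off to leave near-native protein.

The stated purpose is bacterial expression for structure determination, and the record links the construct to a deposited PDB structure of the enzyme. The record cautions that the insert may not be the full open reading frame, since structural genomics constructs are often trimmed to boundaries that favour soluble expression and crystallization. No feature table was supplied, so exact construct boundaries and other backbone elements cannot be confirmed here.
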