Addgene plasmid #39158: PECR
Purpose: Bacterial expression for structure determination; may not be full ORF
Depositing lab: Nicola Burgess-Brown. Depositing organization: University of Oxford.
Backbone
  Vector backbone: pLIC-SGC1
  Backbone manufacturer: SGC
  Vector type: Bacterial Expression
Growth in bacteria
  Bacterial resistance: Ampicillin, 100 μg/mL
  Growth temperature: 37°C
  Growth strain: Mach1
  Copy number: Low Copy
Gene/Insert
  Gene/Insert name: PECR (alt names: PECR: peroxisomal trans 2-enoyl CoA reductase [RefSeq] (aka TERP, HSA250303); PDB:1YXM)
  Species: H. sapiens (human)
  Insert size (bp): 994
  Mutation: codon-optimized
  Entrez Gene: PECR (a.k.a. PRO1004, DCRRP, HPDHASE, HSA250303, PVIARL, SDR29C1, TERP)
  Tag / fusion protein: His Tev (N terminal on insert)
  Cloning method: Ligation Independent Cloning
  Sequencing primers: 5′ T7; 3′ T7-term
Terms and licenses: Academic/Nonprofit Terms; Industry Terms: Not Available to Industry
How to cite: PECR was a gift from Nicola Burgess-Brown (Addgene plasmid # 39158 ; http://n2t.net/addgene:39158 ; RRID:Addgene_39158)
